Addgene plasmid #120326: pMOD3-proD/tdTomato-nat
Purpose: Bacterial tdTomato labeling
Depositing lab: James Kirby. Depositing organization: Beth Israel Deaconess Medical Center. Publication: Promotion and Rescue of Intracellular Brucella neotomae Replication during Coinfection with Legionella pneumophila. Kang YS, Kirby JE. Infect Immun. 2017 Apr 21;85(5). pii: e00991-16. doi: 10.1128/IAI.00991-16. Print 2017 May. PubMed 28264909.
Backbone
  Vector backbone: pMOD3
  Backbone manufacturer: Epicentre
  Vector type: Bacterial Expression
  Selectable markers: Nourseothricin
Growth in bacteria
  Bacterial resistance: Ampicillin, 100 μg/mL
  Growth temperature: 37°C
  Growth strain: NEB 5-alpha
  Copy number: High Copy
Gene/Insert
  Gene/Insert name: tdTomato
  Promoter: proD
  Cloning method: Gibson Cloning
Terms and licenses: Academic/Nonprofit Terms; Industry Terms: Not Available to Industry
How to cite: pMOD3-proD/tdTomato-nat was a gift from James Kirby (Addgene plasmid # 120326 ; http://n2t.net/addgene:120326 ; RRID:Addgene_120326)
