[The description below was written by a language model from this plasmid's Addgene catalogue record and pLannotate feature annotations shown in this document.]
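Description:
pMOD3-proD/tdTomato-nat is a bacterial expression and labeling plasmid built on the pMOD3 transposon-construction backbone. It is propagated in standard E. coli cloning strains as a high-copy plasmid through a ColE1/pUC-type origin and selected with ampicillin via the β-lactamase gene and its native promoter. The annotated sequence also contains a fragment of the R6K γ origin, which depends on the pi initiator protein for function, along with short remnants of lacZα, lacI, rop and the pBR322 bom region that are backbone leftovers rather than functional units.

The payload, assembled by Gibson cloning, is a tdTomato coding sequence, a bright, constitutively fluorescent orange-red tandem dimer derived from Discosoma, which the catalogue entry says is driven by the proD promoter. That promoter is not annotated in the feature table. Immediately downstream and in the same orientation lies a streptothricin acetyltransferase gene (sta, the "nat" of the name), which confers nourseothricin resistance and serves as the selectable marker in the target bacterium. One Tn5 hyperactive mosaic end is annotated upstream of the cassette. pMOD-type vectors normally flank their cargo with two such ends so that Tn5 transposase can mobilize it into a genome, but only one is called here, so the record alone does not confirm an intact transposon. An IS1 insertion element is also annotated between the mosaic end and tdTomato. It is not mentioned in the catalogue description, and its origin is not explained. The stated purpose is fluorescent tdTomato labeling of bacteria, and the associated work concerns intracellular Brucella neotomae and Legionella pneumophila coinfection.
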