Features (pLannotate 1.2.2; 12 found; start..end, strand, type, name):
     69..168     +  misc_feature   bom (fragment): basis of mobility region from pBR322
    174..243     -  CDS            lacZα (fragment): LacZα fragment of β-galactosidase; lacZ fragment
    241..259     +  misc_feature   Tn5 ME: hyperactive mosaic end for Tn5 transposase recognition (Reznikoff et al., 2004)
    399..1166    -  mobile_element IS1: prokaryotic transposable element IS1
   1248..2675    +  CDS            tdTomato: tdTomato is a basic (constitutively fluorescent) orange fluorescent protein published in 2004, derived from Discosoma sp.. It is reported to be a somewhat slowly-maturing tandem dimer with low acid sensitivity.
   2696..3259    +  CDS            sta: STA_STRLA - Experimental evidence at protein level: Swiss-Prot protein existence level 1. Involved in resistance to streptothricin, a broad-spectrum antibiotic produced by streptomycetes. Detoxifies streptothricin via acetylation of the beta amino group of the first beta-lysyl moiety of streptothricin. From Streptomyces lavendulae.
   3281..3548    -  rep_origin     R6K γ ori (fragment): γ replication origin from E. coli plasmid R6K; requires the R6K initiator protein pi for replication
   3609..3657    -  CDS            lacI (fragment): lac repressor; lacI; The lac repressor binds to the lac operator to inhibit transcription in E. coli. This inhibition can be relieved by adding lactose or isopropyl-β-D-thiogalactopyranoside (IPTG).
   3840..4428    -  rep_origin     ori: high-copy-number ColE1/pMB1/pBR322/pUC origin of replication
   4599..5459    -  CDS            AmpR: β-lactamase; bla; confers resistance to ampicillin, carbenicillin, and related antibiotics
   5460..5564    -  promoter       AmpR promoter: bla
   5659..5694    +  CDS            rop (fragment): Rop protein, which maintains plasmids at low copy number; rop
>Addgene plasmid #120326 | pMOD3-proD/tdTomato-nat | addgene full sequence | sequence record 232348 | Addgene NGS Result
CTGTAAGCGGATGCCGGGAGCAGACAAGCCCGTCAGGGCGCGTCAGCGGGTGTTGGCGGGTGTCGGGGCT
GGCTTAACTATGCGGCATCAGAGCAGATTGTACTGAGAGTGCACCATATGCGGTGTGAAATACCGCACAG
ATGCGTAAGGAGAAAATACCGCATCAGGCGCCATTCGCCATTCAGGCTGCGCAACTGTTGGGAAGGGCGA
TCGGTGCGGGCCTCTTCGCTATTACGACAGCTGTCTCTTATACACATCTCAACCATCATCGATGAATTTT
CTCGGGTGTTCTCGCATATTGGCTCGAATTCCACAGCTAACACCACGTCGTCCCTATCTGCTGCCCTAGG
TCTATGAGTGGTTGCTGGATAACTTTACGGGCATGCATAAGGCTCGTAGGTAATGACTCCAACTTATTGA
TAGTGTTTTATGTTCAGATAATGCCCGATGACTTTGTCATGCAGCTCCACCGATTTTGAGAACGACAGCG
ACTTCCGTCCCAGCCGTGCCAGGTGCTGCCTCAGATTCAGGTTATGCCGCTCAATTCGCTGCGTATATCG
CTTGCTGATTACGTGCAGCTTTCCCTTCAGGCGGGATTCATACAGCGGCCAGCCATCCGTCATCCATATC
ACCACGTCAAAGGGTGACAGCAGGCTCATAAGACGCCCCAGCGTCGCCATAGTGCGTTCACCGAATACGT
GCGCAACAACCGTCTTCCGGAGACTGTCATACGCGTAAAACAGCCAGCGCTGGCGCGATTTAGCCCCGAC
ATAGCCCCACTGTTCGTCCATTTCCGCGCAGACGATGACGTCACTGCCCGGCTGTATGCGCGAGGTTACC
GACTGCGGCCTGAGTTTTTTAAGTGACGTAAAATCGTGTTGAGGCCAACGCCCATAATGCGGGCTGTTGC
CCGGCATCCAACGCCATTCATGGCCATATCAATGATTTTCTGGTGCGTACCGGGTTGAGAAGCGGTGTAA
GTGAACTGCAGTTGCCATGTTTTACGGCAGTGAGAGCAGAGATAGCGCTGATGTCCGGCGGTGCTTTTGC
CGTTACGCACCACCCCGTCAGTAGCTGAACAGGAGGGACAGCTGATAGAAACAGAAGCCACTGGAGCACC
TCAAAAACACCATCATACACTAAATCAGTAAGTTGGCAGCATCACCAGGCTCGTATAATATATTCAGGGA
GACCACAACGGTTTCCCTCTACAAATAATTTTGTTTAACTTTTAAAGAGGAAAAAAAATGGTGAGTAAGG
GCGAGGAGGTCATTAAGGAGTTCATGCGGTTCAAGGTCAGGATGGAGGGCAGCATGAACGGTCATGAGTT
CGAAATCGAAGGAGAAGGAGAGGGCCGGCCGTACGAGGGGACGCAGACCGCGAAGCTGAAGGTGACGAAG
GGCGGCCCACTCCCCTTCGCATGGGACATCCTGTCGCCGCAGTTCATGTATGGTTCCAAGGCGTACGTGA
AGCATCCGGCGGACATACCGGACTACAAGAAGCTGAGCTTCCCGGAGGGGTTCAAGTGGGAGCGGGTCAT
GAACTTTGAGGACGGCGGCCTTGTCACAGTGACCCAGGATAGCAGTTTGCAGGACGGCACGCTGATCTAT
AAGGTGAAGATGCGAGGGACCAACTTCCCGCCCGACGGCCCCGTGATGCAGAAGAAGACCATGGGCTGGG
AGGCTTCGACGGAGCGCCTGTACCCGCGTGACGGTGTGCTGAAGGGCGAAATCCACCAGGCCCTGAAGCT
GAAGGATGGAGGTCACTACCTCGTCGAGTTCAAGACCATCTACATGGCCAAAAAGCCCGTGCAGCTCCCC
GGCTACTACTATGTTGACACCAAGCTCGACATTACCTCGCATAACGAGGACTATACCATCGTGGAGCAAT
ACGAACGCTCGGAGGGCCGGCACCACCTGTTCCTCGGTCATGGGACCGGTTCGACTGGCAGCGGTAGTTC
AGGAACCGCCTCGTCGGAGGACAACAATATGGCCGTGATCAAAGAGTTCATGCGCTTCAAGGTGCGAATG
GAAGGTTCGATGAACGGCCACGAGTTCGAGATCGAGGGGGAAGGCGAAGGTCGGCCATACGAAGGCACCC
AGACGGCGAAGTTGAAAGTGACCAAGGGCGGCCCGCTGCCGTTCGCGTGGGACATCCTGTCACCGCAATT
CATGTATGGCTCGAAGGCCTACGTCAAGCACCCGGCCGACATTCCAGACTACAAGAAGCTCTCTTTTCCC
GAGGGCTTCAAGTGGGAGCGCGTCATGAACTTTGAGGATGGTGGCCTGGTGACCGTAACGCAGGACAGCT
CCCTCCAGGACGGGACCCTGATCTATAAAGTGAAGATGCGCGGCACCAACTTCCCACCCGATGGCCCAGT
AATGCAAAAGAAAACGATGGGATGGGAGGCAAGCACCGAACGTCTGTACCCGCGCGACGGAGTCCTGAAG
GGTGAAATCCACCAAGCCCTAAAACTGAAGGACGGTGGGCACTACCTGGTTGAGTTCAAGACCATCTATA
TGGCAAAGAAGCCCGTGCAACTCCCCGGATATTACTACGTGGACACGAAGCTGGACATCACCAGCCACAA
CGAAGACTACACGATCGTCGAGCAATACGAACGGAGTGAGGGTCGGCACCATCTCTTCCTCTATGGTATG
GACGAGCTGTACAAGTAAGGAGGACAGTAATGGGTACGACCCTTGATGACACGGCTTATCGGTATCGCAC
CTCTGTCCCGGGTGACGCCGAAGCCATCGAAGCACTGGATGGGTCCTTCACCACCGACACCGTCTTCCGT
GTCACCGCAACCGGTGACGGCTTCACCCTGCGGGAGGTGCCGGTTGACCCGCCCCTGACCAAGGTGTTTC
CGGACGACGAAAGCGATGACGAATCGGACGATGGTGAAGACGGTGATCCGGACTCCCGGACGTTCGTCGC
GTATGGTGACGATGGCGACCTGGCAGGCTTCGTGGTCGTCAGCTATAGCGGCTGGAACCGCCGTCTGACC
GTCGAAGACATCGAAGTCGCACCAGAACACCGTGGTCACGGTGTCGGTCGTGCATTGATGGGTTTAGCAA
CGGAATTTGCCCGTGAACGTGGTGCAGGTCACCTCTGGCTGGAAGTCACCAACGTCAACGCACCGGCGAT
CCACGCGTATCGTCGTATGGGGTTCACCCTCTGCGGCCTGGACACCGCCCTGTACGACGGCACGGCCAGC
GATGGCGAACAGGCGCTCTACATGAGCATGCCCTGCCCGTAAGTCGACCTGCAGGCATGCAAGCTTTAAA
AGCCTTATATATTCTTTTTTTTCTTATAAAACTTAAAACCTTAGAGGCTATTTAAGTTGCTGATTTATAT
TAATTTTATTGTTCAAACATGAGAGCTTAGTACGTGAAACATGAGAGCTTAGTACGTTAGCCATGAGAGC
TTAGTACGTTAGCCATGAGGGTTTAGTTCGTTAAACATGAGAGCTTAGTACGTTAAACATGAGAGCTTAG
TACGTGAAACATGAGAGCTTAGTACGTACTATCAACAGGTTGAACTGCCAACGACTACGCACTAGCCAAC
AAGAGCTTCAGGGTTGAGATGTGTATAAGAGCTGTCTCTTAATGAATCGGCCAACGCGCGGGGAGAGGCG
GTTTGCGTATTGGGCGCTCTTCCGCTTCCTCGCTCACTGACTCGCTGCGCTCGGTCGTTCGGCTGCGGCG
AGCGGTATCAGCTCACTCAAAGGCGGTAATACGGTTATCCACAGAATCAGGGGATAACGCAGGAAAGAAC
ATGTGAGCAAAAGGCCAGCAAAAGGCCAGGAACCGTAAAAAGGCCGCGTTGCTGGCGTTTTTCCATAGGC
TCCGCCCCCCTGACGAGCATCACAAAAATCGACGCTCAAGTCAGAGGTGGCGAAACCCGACAGGACTATA
AAGATACCAGGCGTTTCCCCCTGGAAGCTCCCTCGTGCGCTCTCCTGTTCCGACCCTGCCGCTTACCGGA
TACCTGTCCGCCTTTCTCCCTTCGGGAAGCGTGGCGCTTTCTCATAGCTCACGCTGTAGGTATCTCAGTT
CGGTGTAGGTCGTTCGCTCCAAGCTGGGCTGTGTGCACGAACCCCCCGTTCAGCCCGACCGCTGCGCCTT
ATCCGGTAACTATCGTCTTGAGTCCAACCCGGTAAGACACGACTTATCGCCACTGGCAGCAGCCACTGGT
AACAGGATTAGCAGAGCGAGGTATGTAGGCGGTGCTACAGAGTTCTTGAAGTGGTGGCCTAACTACGGCT
ACACTAGAAGAACAGTATTTGGTATCTGCGCTCTGCTGAAGCCAGTTACCTTCGGAAAAAGAGTTGGTAG
CTCTTGATCCGGCAAACAAACCACCGCTGGTAGCGGTGGTTTTTTTGTTTGCAAGCAGCAGATTACGCGC
AGAAAAAAAGGATCTCAAGAAGATCCTTTGATCTTTTCTACGGGGTCTGACGCTCAGTGGAACGAAAACT
CACGTTAAGGGATTTTGGTCATGAGATTATCAAAAAGGATCTTCACCTAGATCCTTTTAAATTAAAAATG
AAGTTTTAAATCAATCTAAAGTATATATGAGTAAACTTGGTCTGACAGTTACCAATGCTTAATCAGTGAG
GCACCTATCTCAGCGATCTGTCTATTTCGTTCATCCATAGTTGCCTGACTCCCCGTCGTGTAGATAACTA
CGATACGGGAGGGCTTACCATCTGGCCCCAGTGCTGCAATGATACCGCGAGACCCACGCTCACCGGCTCC
AGATTTATCAGCAATAAACCAGCCAGCCGGAAGGGCCGAGCGCAGAAGTGGTCCTGCAACTTTATCCGCC
TCCATCCAGTCTATTAATTGTTGCCGGGAAGCTAGAGTAAGTAGTTCGCCAGTTAATAGTTTGCGCAACG
TTGTTGCCATTGCTACAGGCATCGTGGTGTCACGCTCGTCGTTTGGTATGGCTTCATTCAGCTCCGGTTC
CCAACGATCAAGGCGAGTTACATGATCCCCCATGTTGTGCAAAAAAGCGGTTAGCTCCTTCGGTCCTCCG
ATCGTTGTCAGAAGTAAGTTGGCCGCAGTGTTATCACTCATGGTTATGGCAGCACTGCATAATTCTCTTA
CTGTCATGCCATCCGTAAGATGCTTTTCTGTGACTGGTGAGTACTCAACCAAGTCATTCTGAGAATAGTG
TATGCGGCGACCGAGTTGCTCTTGCCCGGCGTCAATACGGGATAATACCGCGCCACATAGCAGAACTTTA
AAAGTGCTCATCATTGGAAAACGTTCTTCGGGGCGAAAACTCTCAAGGATCTTACCGCTGTTGAGATCCA
GTTCGATGTAACCCACTCGTGCACCCAACTGATCTTCAGCATCTTTTACTTTCACCAGCGTTTCTGGGTG
AGCAAAAACAGGAAGGCAAAATGCCGCAAAAAAGGGAATAAGGGCGACACGGAAATGTTGAATACTCATA
CTCTTCCTTTTTCAATATTATTGAAGCATTTATCAGGGTTATTGTCTCATGAGCGGATACATATTTGAAT
GTATTTAGAAAAATAAACAAATAGGGGTTCCGCGCACATTTCCCCGAAAAGTGCCACCTGACGTCTAAGA
AACCATTATTATCATGACATTAACCTATAAAAATAGGCGTATCACGAGGCCCTTTCGTCTCGCGCGTTTC
GGTGATGACGGTGAAAACCTCTGACACATGCAGCTCCCGGAGACGGTCACAGCTTGT
